>Addgene plasmid #128453 | pSMPUW_6.17_Ex_Ef1a-v5-EGFP-SV40-Zeo | addgene full sequence | sequence record 261484 | Addgene NGS Result
CGTTACATAACTTACGGTAAATGGCCCGCCTGGCTGACCGCCCAACGACCCCCGCCCATTGACGTCAATA
ATGACGTATGTTCCCATAGTAACGCCAATAGGGACTTTCCATTGACGTCAATGGGTGGAGTATTTACGGT
AAACTGCCCACTTGGCAGTACATCAAGTGTATCATATGCCAAGTACGCCCCCTATTGACGTCAATGACGG
TAAATGGCCCGCCTGGCATTATGCCCAGTACATGACCTTATGGGACTTTCCTACTTGGCAGTACATCTAC
GTATTAGTCATCGCTATTACCATGGTGATGCGGTTTTGGCAGTACATCAATGGGCGTGGATAGCGGTTTG
ACTCACGGGGATTTCCAAGTCTCCACCCCATTGACGTCAATGGGAGTTTGTTTTGGCACCAAAATCAACG
GGACTTTCCAAAATGTCGTAACAACTCCGCCCCATTGACGCAAATGGGCGGTAGGCGTGTACGGTGGGAG
GTCTATATAAGCAGAGCTGGTTTAGTGAACCGGGTCTCTCTGGTTAGACCAGATTTGAGCCTGGGAGCTC
TCTGGCTAACTAGGGAACCCACTGCTTAAGCCTCAATAAAGCTTGCCTTGAGTGCTTCAAGTAGTGTGTG
CCCGTCTGTTGTGTGACTCTGGTAACTAGAGATCCCTCAGACCCTTTTAGTCAGTGTGGAAAATCTCTAG
CAGTGGCGCCCGAACAGGGACCTGAAAGCGAAAGGGAAACCAGAGGAGCTCTCTCGACGCAGGACTCGGC
TTGCTGAAGCGCGCACGGCAAGAGGCGAGGGGCGGCGACTGCAGAGTACGCCAAAATTTTGACTAGCGGA
GGCTAGAAGGAGAGAGATGGGTGCGAGAGCGTCAGTATTAAGCGGGGGAAAATAGCGGCCGCCACAATTT
TAAAAGAAAAGGGGGGATTGGGGGGTACAGTGCAGGGGAAAGAATAGTAGACATAATAGCAACAGACATA
CAAACTAAAGAATTACAAAAACAAATTACAAAAATTCAAATTTTCGGGGGATCCGCGGAATTCGTCCACG
GTCCAATCTCGGTCCGAACGAGATATCTGCAAAGATGGATAAAGTTTTAAACAGAGAGGAATCTTTGCAG
CTAATGGACCTTCTAGGTCTTGAAAGGAGTGGGAATTGGCTCCGGTGCCCGTCAGTGGGCAGAGCGCACA
TCGCCCACAGTCCCCGAGAAGTTGGGGGGAGGGGTCGGCAATTGAACCGGTGCCTAGAGAAGGTGGCGCG
GGGTAAACTGGGAAAGTGATGTCGTGTACTGGCTCCGCCTTTTTCCCGAGGGTGGGGGAGAACCGTATAT
AAGTGCAGTAGTCGCCGTGAACGTTCTTTTTCGCAACGGGTTTGCCGCCAGAACACAGGTAAGTGCCGTG
TGTGGTTCCCGCGGGCCTGGCCTCTTTACGGGTTATGGCCCTTGCGTGCCTTGAATTACTTCCACCTGGC
TGCAGTACGTGATTCTTGATCCCGAGCTTCGGGTTGGAAGTGGGTGGGAGAGTTCGAGGCCTTGCGCTTA
AGGAGCCCCTTCGCCTCGTGCTTGAGTTGAGGCCTGGCCTGGGCGCTGGGGCCGCCGCGTGCGAATCTGG
TGGCACCTTCGCGCCTGTCTCGCTGCTTTCGATAAGTCTCTAGCCATTTAAAATTTTTGATGACCTGCTG
CGACGCTTTTTTTCTGGCAAGATAGTCTTGTAAATGCGGGCCAAGATCTGCACACTGGTATTTCGGTTTT
TGGGGCCGCGGGCGGCGACGGGGCCCGTGCGTCCCAGCGCACATGTTCGGCGAGGCGGGGCCTGCGAGCG
CGGCCACCGAGAATCGGACGGGGGTAGTCTCAAGCTGGCCGGCCTGCTCTGGTGCCTGGCCTCGCGCCGC
CGTGTATCGCCCCGCCCTGGGCGGCAAGGCTGGCCCGGTCGGCACCAGTTGCGTGAGCGGAAAGATGGCC
GCTTCCCGGCCCTGCTGCAGGGAGCTCAAAATGGAGGACGCGGCGCTCGGGAGAGCGGGCGGGTGAGTCA
CCCACACAAAGGAAAAGGGCCTTTCCGTCCTCAGCCGTCGCTTCATGTGACTCCACGGAGTACCGGGCGC
CGTCCAGGCACCTCGATTAGTTCTCGAGCTTTTGGAGTACGTCGTCTTTAGGTTGGGGGGAGGGGTTTTA
TGCGATGGAGTTTCCCCACACTGAGTGGGTGGAGACTGAAGTTAGGCCAGCTTGGCACTTGATGTAATTC
TCCTTGGAATTTGCCCTTTTTGAGTTTGGATCTTGGTTCATTCTCAAGCCTCAGACAGTGGTTCAAAGTT
TTTTTCTTCCATTTCAGGTGTCGTGAGGCGCGCCTATCGAAATTCACTATAGGGAGACCCAAGCTGGCTA
GTTAAGCTTCGCCACCATGGGTAAGCCTATCCCTAACCCTCTCCTCGGTCTCGATTCTACGACAAGTTTG
TACAAAAAAGCAGGCTCCATGGTGAGCAAGGGCGAGGAGCTGTTCACCGGGGTGGTGCCCATCCTGGTCG
AGCTGGACGGCGACGTAAACGGCCACAAGTTCAGCGTGTCCGGCGAGGGCGAGGGCGATGCCACCTACGG
CAAGCTGACCCTGAAGTTCATCTGCACCACCGGCAAGCTGCCCGTGCCCTGGCCCACCCTCGTGACCACC
CTGACCTACGGCGTGCAGTGCTTCAGCCGCTACCCCGACCACATGAAGCAGCACGACTTCTTCAAGTCCG
CCATGCCCGAAGGCTACGTCCAGGAGCGCACCATCTTCTTCAAGGACGACGGCAACTACAAGACCCGCGC
CGAGGTGAAGTTCGAGGGCGACACCCTGGTGAACCGCATCGAGCTGAAGGGCATCGACTTCAAGGAGGAC
GGCAACATCCTGGGGCACAAGCTGGAGTACAACTACAACAGCCACAACGTCTATATCATGGCCGACAAGC
AGAAGAACGGCATCAAGGCCAACTTCAAGATCCGCCACAACATCGAGGACGGCAGCGTGCAGCTCGCCGA
CCACTACCAGCAGAACACCCCCATCGGCGACGGCCCCGTGCTGCTGCCCGACAACCACTACCTGAGCACC
CAGTCCGCCCTGAGCAAAGACCCCAACGAGAAGCGCGATCACATGGTCCTGCTGGAGTTCGTGACCGCCG
CCGGGATCACTCTCGGCATGGACGAGCTGTACAAGTAGTAATGAACCCAGCTTTCTTGTACAAAGTGGTA
GTAATGACCTTAGGAGCCAACAGCTAAGCACACACTTCGAATGCATCTCAATTAGTCAGCAACCAGGTGT
GGAAAGTCCCCAGGCTCCCCAGCAGGCAGAAGTATGCAAAGCATGCGTCTCAATTAGTCAGCAACCATAG
TCCCGCCCCTAACTCCGCCCATCCCGCCCCTAACTCCGCCCAGTTCCGCCCATTCTCCGCCCCATGGCTG
ACTAATTTTTTTTATTTATGCAGAGGCCGAGGCCGCCTCGGCCTCTGAGCTATTCCAGAAGTAGTGAGGA
GGCTTTTTTGGAGGCCTAGGCTTTTGCAAAAAGCTTTCTAGAGGTACCACCGGAGCTTATTTAAATGCCA
CCATGGCCAAGTTGACCAGTGCCGTTCCGGTGCTCACCGCGCGCGACGTCGCCGGAGCGGTCGAGTTCTG
GACCGACCGGCTCGGGTTCTCCCGGGACTTCGTGGAGGACGACTTCGCCGGTGTGGTCCGGGACGACGTG
ACCCTGTTCATCAGCGCGGTCCAGGACCAGGTGGTGCCGGACAACACCCTGGCCTGGGTGTGGGTGCGCG
GCCTGGACGAGCTGTACGCCGAGTGGTCGGAGGTCGTGTCCACGAACTTCCGGGACGCCTCCGGGCCGGC
CATGACCGAGATCGGCGAGCAGCCGTGGGGGCGGGAGTTCGCCCTGCGCGACCCGGCCGGCAACTGCGTG
CACTTCGTGGCCGAGGAGCAGGACTAATTAATTAACACAAATACGCGTATCTGCAGTCGACTTTGCCAGA
CCGGAGTCCGAACACAGCTCTTCCAGCATAATCAACCTCTGGATTACAAAATTTGTGAAAGATTGACTGG
TATTCTTAACTATGTTGCTCCTTTTACGCTATGTGGATACGCTGCTTTAATGCCTTTGTATCATGCTATT
GCTTCCCGTATGGCTTTCATTTTCTCCTCCTTGTATAAATCCTGGTTGCTGTCTCTTTATGAGGAGTTGT
GGCCCGTTGTCAGGCAACGTGGCGTGGTGTGCACTGTGTTTGCTGACGCAACCCCCACTGGTTGGGGCAT
TGCCACCACCTGTCAGCTCCTTTCCGGGACTTTCGCTTTCCCCCTCCCTATTGCCACGGCGGAACTCATC
GCCGCCTGCCTTGCCCGCTGCTGGACAGGGGCTCGGCTGTTGGGCACTGACAATTCCGTGGTGTTGTCGG
GGAAATCATCGTCCTTTCCTTGGCTGCTCGCCTGTGTTGCCACCTGGATTCTGCGCGGGACGTCCTTCTG
CTACGTCCCTTCGGCCCTCAATCCAGCGGACCTTCCTTCCCGCGGCCTGCTGCCGGCTCTGCGGCCTCTT
CCGCGTCTTCGCCTTCGCCCTCAGACGAGTCGGATCTCCCTTTGGGCCGCCTCCCCGCTTAGTACTGGTA
CCTTTAAGACCAATGACTTACAAGGCAGCTGTAGATCTTAGCCACTTTTTAAAAGAAAAGGGGGGACTGG
AAGGGCTAATTCACTCCCAACGAAGACAAGATTCCGGAATTTATTTGTGAAATTTGTGATGCTATTGCTT
TATTTGTAAACCGGTGCAGCTGCTTTTTGCCTGTACTGGGTCTCTCTGGTTAGACCAGATCTGAGCCTGG
GAGCTCTCTGGCTAACTAGGGAACCCACTGCTTAAGCCTCAATAAAGCTTGCCTTGAGTGCTTCAAGTAG
TGTGTGCCCGTCTGTTGTGTGACTCTGGTAACTAGAGATCCCTCAGACCCTTTTAGTCAGTGTGGAAAAT
CTCTAGCATCTAGAGTATGCAAAGCATGCATCTCAATTAGTCAGCAACCAGGTGTGGAAAGTCCCCAGGC
TCCCCAGCAGGCAGAAGTATGCAAAGCATGCATCTCAATTAGTCAGCAACCATAGTCCCGCCCCTAACTC
CGCCCATCCCGCCCCTAACTCCGCCCAGTTCCGCCCATTCTCCGCCCCATGGCTGACTAATTTTTTTTAT
TTATGCAGAGGCCGAGGCCGCCTCGGCCTCTGAGCTATTCCAGAAGTAGTGAGGAGGCTTTTTTGGAGGC
CTAGGCTAGAGATCATAATCAGCCATACCACATTTGTAGAGGTTTTACTTGCTTTAAAAAACCTCCCACA
CCTCCCCCTGAACCTGAAACATAAAATGAATGCAATTGTTGTTGTTAACTTGTTTATTGCAGCTTATAAT
GGTTACAAATAAAGCAATAGCATCACAAATTTCACAAATAAAGCATTTTTTTCACTGCATTCTAGTTGTG
GTTTGTCCAAACTCATCAATGTATCTTATCATGTCTGCTAGCTGAGCGGGCTTTTTTTTCTTAGGCCTTC
TTCCGCTTCCTCGCTCACTGACTCGCTGCGCTCGGTCGTTCGGCTGCGGCGAGCGGTATCAGCTCACTCA
AAGGCGGTAATACGGTTATCCACAGAATCAGGGGATAACGCAGGAAAGAACATGTGAGCAAAAGGCCAGC
AAAAGGCCAGGAACCGTAAAAAGGCCGCGTTGCTGGCGTTTTTCCATAGGCTCCGCCCCCCTGACGAGCA
TCACAAAAATCGACGCTCAAGTCAGAGGTGGCGAAACCCGACAGGACTATAAAGATACCAGGCGTTTCCC
CCTGGAAGCTCCCTCGTGCGCTCTCCTGTTCCGACCCTGCCGCTTACCGGATACCTGTCCGCCTTTCTCC
CTTCGGGAAGCGTGGCGCTTTCTCATAGCTCACGCTGTAGGTATCTCAGTTCGGTGTAGGTCGTTCGCTC
CAAGCTGGGCTGTGTGCACGAACCCCCCGTTCAGCCCGACCGCTGCGCCTTATCCGGTAACTATCGTCTT
GAGTCCAACCCGGTAAGACACGACTTATCGCCACTGGCAGCAGCCACTGGTAACAGGATTAGCAGAGCGA
GGTATGTAGGCGGTGCTACAGAGTTCTTGAAGTGGTGGCCTAACTACGGCTACACTAGAAGAACAGTATT
TGGTATCTGCGCTCTGCTGAAGCCAGTTACCTTCGGAAAAAGAGTTGGTAGCTCTTGATCCGGCAAACAA
ACCACCGCTGGTAGCGGTGGTTTTTTTGTTTGCAAGCAGCAGATTACGCGCAGAAAAAAAGGATCTCAAG
AAGATCCTTTGATCTTTTCTACGGGGTCTGACGCTCAGTGGAACGAAAACTCACGTTAAGGGATTTTGGT
CATGAGATTATCAAAAAGGATCTTCACCTAGATCCTTTTAAATTAAAAATGAAGTTTTAAATCAATCTAA
AGTATATATGAGTAAACTTGGTCTGACAGTTACCAATGCTTAATCAGTGAGGCACCTATCTCAGCGATCT
GTCTATTTCGTTCATCCATAGTTGCCTGACTCCTGCGCAGTCCAAAAAAAAAGGCTCCAAAAGGAGCCTT
TAATTGTATCGGTGGGCCCTTAGAAAAACTCATCGAGCATCAAATGAAACTGCAATTTATTCATATCAGG
ATTATCAATACCATATTTTTGAAAAAGCCGTTTCTGTAATGAAGGAGAAAACTCACCGAGGCAGTTCCAT
AGGATGGCAAGATCCTGGTATCGGTCTGCGATTCCGACTCGTCCAACATCAATACAACCTATTAATTTCC
CCTCGTCAAAAATAAGGTTATCAAGTGAGAAATCACCATGAGTGACGACTGAATCCGGTGAGAATGGCAA
AAGCTTATGCATTTCTTTCCAGACTTGTTCAACAGGCCAGCCATTACGCTCGTCATCAAAATCACTCGCA
TCAACCAAACCGTTATTCATTCGTGATTGCGCCTGAGCGAGACGAAATACGCGATCGCTGTTAAAAGGAC
AATTACAAACAGGAATCGAATGCAACCGGCGCAGGAACACTGCCAGCGCATCAACAATATTTTCACCTGA
ATCAGGATATTCTTCTAATACCTGGAATGCTGTTTTCCCGGGGATCGCAGTGGTGAGTAACCATGCATCA
TCAGGAGTACGGATAAAATGCTTGATGGTCGGAAGAGGCATAAATTCCGTCAGCCAGTTTAGTCTGACCA
TCTCATCTGTAACATCATTGGCAACGCTACCTTTGCCATGTTTCAGAAACAACTCTGGCGCATCGGGCTT
CCCATACAATCGATAGATTGTCGCACCTGATTGCCCGACATTATCGCGAGCCCATTTATACCCATATAAA
TCAGCATCCATGTTGGAATTTAATCGCGGCCTCGAGCAAGACGTTTCCCGTTGAATATGGCTCATAACAC
CCCTTGTATTACTGTTTATGTAAGCAGACAGTTTTATTGTTCATGATGATATATTTTTATCTTGTGCAAT
GTAACATCAGAGATTTTGAGACACAACGTGGTTTAAACAAATAGTCAAAAGCCTCCGGGCGACTAGTCGG
GGTCATTAGTTCATAGCCCATATATGGAGTTCCG
Features (pLannotate 1.2.2; 28 found; start..end, strand, type, name):
      1..304     +  enhancer       CMV enhancer: human cytomegalovirus immediate early enhancer
    305..508     +  promoter       CMV promoter: human cytomegalovirus (CMV) immediate early promoter
    522..702     +  LTR            5' LTR (truncated): truncated 5' long terminal repeat (LTR) from HIV-1
    749..873     +  misc_feature   HIV-1 Ψ: packaging signal of human immunodeficiency virus type 1
    908..1020    +  misc_feature   cPPT/CTS: central polypurine tract and central termination sequence of HIV-1
   1085..1151    +  CDS            small t antigen (fragment): SV40 (simian virus 40) small t antigen
   1158..2336    +  promoter       EF-1α promoter: strong constitutive promoter for human elongation factor EF-1α
   2400..2441    +  CDS            V5 tag: epitope tag from simian virus 5
   2442..2466    +  protein_bind   attB1: mutant version of attB; recombination site for the Gateway® BP reaction BP Clonase™
   2469..3187    +  CDS            EGFP (fragment): the original enhanced GFP (Yang et al., 1996) mammalian codon-optimized
   3195..3219    -  protein_bind   attB2: mutant version of attB; recombination site for the Gateway® BP reaction BP Clonase™
   3261..3285    +  promoter       SV40 promoter (fragment): SV40 early promoter
   3286..3357    +  promoter       SV40 promoter (fragment): SV40 enhancer and early promoter
   3381..3516    +  rep_origin     SV40 ori: SV40 origin of replication
   3573..3944    +  CDS            ble: BLE_STRHI - Experimental evidence at protein level: Swiss-Prot protein existence level 1. Binding protein with a strong affinity to the bleomycin family of antibiotics. From Streptoalloteichus hindustanus.
   4020..4608    +  misc_feature   WPRE: woodchuck hepatitis virus posttranscriptional regulatory element
   4603..4719    +  CDS            nef (fragment): NEF_SIVS4 - Experimental evidence at protein level: Swiss-Prot protein existence level 1. Interferes with TCR signaling from the cell membrane. Interacts with CD247/TCRZ (TCR zeta chain) and exert potent down- regulation of cell surface TCR/CD3 complexes. From Simian immunodeficiency virus (isolate F236/smH4) (SIV-sm) (Simian immunodeficiency virus sooty mangabey monkey).
   4730..4769    -  polyA_signal   SV40 poly(A) signal (fragment): SV40 polyadenylation signal
   4798..4978    +  LTR            5' LTR (truncated): truncated 5' long terminal repeat (LTR) from HIV-1
   4984..5020    +  promoter       SV40 promoter (fragment): SV40 early promoter
   5047..5257    +  promoter       SV40 promoter: SV40 early promoter
   5261..5344    +  CDS            large T antigen (fragment): large T antigen from SV40 (simian virus 40)
   5367..5488    +  polyA_signal   SV40 poly(A) signal: SV40 polyadenylation signal
   5711..6299    -  rep_origin     ori: high-copy-number ColE1/pMB1/pBR322/pUC origin of replication
   6471..6543    -  CDS            bla(M) (fragment): β-lactamase lacking the signal sequence; bla(M); allows cytosolic expression of β-lactamase
   6551..6590    -  terminator     fd terminator: central terminator from bacteriophage fd (Otsuka and Kunisawa, 1982)
   6600..7415    -  CDS            KanR: aminoglycoside phosphotransferase; aph(3')-Ia; confers resistance to kanamycin in bacteria or G418 (Geneticin®) in eukaryotes
   7558..7594    +  enhancer       CMV enhancer (fragment): human cytomegalovirus immediate early enhancer
