[The description below was written by a language model from this plasmid's Addgene catalogue record and pLannotate feature annotations shown in this document.]
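Description:
pSMPUW_6.17_Ex_Ef1a-v5-EGFP-SV40-Zeo is a lentiviral expression vector of about 7.6 kb built on the pSMPUW-eMCS backbone. It is maintained in bacteria through a ColE1/pUC-type origin and a kanamycin resistance gene (aph(3')-Ia). Only a short remnant of β-lactamase is annotated, so ampicillin is not a usable marker. The catalogue lists the plasmid as low copy even though the annotated origin is a high-copy type. It is propagated in a recombination-reduced strain, consistent with the repeated LTR sequences it carries.

The viral genome is transcribed from a CMV enhancer/promoter fused to a truncated HIV-1 5' LTR, an arrangement typical of Tat-independent packaging. This is followed by the Ψ packaging signal and the cPPT/CTS element, which aids nuclear import of the reverse-transcribed genome. No Rev response element appears in the feature table. The payload has two expression units. The first uses the human EF-1α promoter to drive EGFP with an N-terminal V5 epitope tag. The EGFP sequence is flanked by attB1 and attB2 sites, which suggests the reporter was introduced by Gateway recombination and leaves the attB1 sequence between the tag and EGFP. The second uses an SV40 early promoter/origin to drive the Streptoalloteichus hindustanus ble gene, which confers Zeocin resistance for selecting transduced mammalian cells. A WPRE downstream of both units enhances transcript stability and expression, and a second truncated LTR closes the viral cassette. Further SV40 promoter and poly(A) sequences lie outside it in the backbone.

The record supports its use for producing lentivirus that delivers constitutive, V5-tagged EGFP, for example as a fluorescent control or marker for stable, Zeocin-selectable cell lines.
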