Addgene plasmid #128453: pSMPUW_6.17_Ex_Ef1a-v5-EGFP-SV40-Zeo
Purpose: lentiviral expression vector with Ef1a promoter, N-terminal V5 tag, EGFP gene, SV40 promoter, and ZeoResistance gene
Depositing lab: Lindy Barrett. Depositing organization: Broad Institute.
Backbone
  Vector backbone: pSMPUW-eMCS
  Backbone manufacturer: Cell Biolabs, Inc
  Backbone size w/o insert (bp): 4796
  Vector type: Lentiviral
Growth in bacteria
  Bacterial resistance: Kanamycin, 50 μg/mL
  Growth temperature: 30°C
  Growth strain: NEB Stable
  Copy number: Low Copy
Gene/Insert
  Gene/Insert name: Ef1a promoter, N-terminal V5 tag, EGFP gene, SV40 promoter, and Zeocin Resistance gene
  Species: Synthetic
  Cloning method: Restriction Enzyme; 5′ cloning site Unknown (unknown if destroyed)
Terms and licenses: Academic/Nonprofit Terms; Industry Terms: Not Available to Industry
How to cite: pSMPUW_6.17_Ex_Ef1a-v5-EGFP-SV40-Zeo was a gift from Lindy Barrett (Addgene plasmid # 128453 ; http://n2t.net/addgene:128453 ; RRID:Addgene_128453)
